Addgene plasmid #250279: pENTR-sfi_OsU3p_gRNA_SpecR_OsU3Ter
Purpose: gRNA (guide RNA) expression cassette
Depositing lab: Andrea Gallavotti. Depositing organization: Rutgers, The State University of New Jersey.
Backbone
  Vector backbone: pENTR233-SfiI
  Backbone size w/o insert (bp): 2800
  Total vector size (bp): 4792
  Vector type: Plant Expression, CRISPR
Growth in bacteria
  Bacterial resistance: Spectinomycin, 50 μg/mL
  Growth temperature: 37°C
  Growth strain: DH5alpha
  Copy number: High Copy
Gene/Insert
  Gene/Insert name: None
  gRNA/shRNA sequence: None
Terms and licenses: Academic/Nonprofit Terms; Industry Terms: Not Available to Industry
How to cite: pENTR-sfi_OsU3p_gRNA_SpecR_OsU3Ter was a gift from Andrea Gallavotti (Addgene plasmid # 250279 ; http://n2t.net/addgene:250279 ; RRID:Addgene_250279)
