[The description below was written by a language model from this plasmid's Addgene catalogue record and pLannotate feature annotations shown in this document.]
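Description:
pENTR-sfi_OsU3p_gRNA_SpecR_OsU3Ter is a Gateway entry-type plasmid built on the pENTR233-SfiI backbone and catalogued as a plant expression/CRISPR vector carrying a guide RNA expression cassette. It is maintained in E. coli at high copy through a ColE1/pUC-type origin and selected with spectinomycin by a backbone aadA (SmR) gene, which is preceded by a class 1 integron Pc promoter fragment and a short remnant of a gentamicin resistance gene. The catalogue lists a total size of 4,792 bp, while the annotated sequencing record is slightly longer at 4,872 nt.

The payload lies between the attL1 and attL2 sites, so it can be moved by an LR recombination reaction into an attR-containing destination vector, such as a plant transformation vector. Upstream rrnB T1 and T2 terminators insulate the cassette from read-through transcription in bacteria. Inside the att sites, the rice U3 snRNA promoter, a Pol III promoter suited to small RNA transcription in plants, is followed by a second Pc promoter/aadA unit and then the Streptococcus pyogenes Cas9 gRNA scaffold. The plasmid name indicates an OsU3 terminator after the scaffold, though this was not annotated in the feature table. The position of the internal spectinomycin cassette between promoter and scaffold suggests that it acts as a placeholder or stuffer at the spot where a spacer would be inserted, but the record does not explain its role or the cloning scheme. No guide sequence or insert gene is recorded, consistent with an empty template for building gRNA cassettes for Cas9 genome editing in plants. The small lacI, lacZα and T7 promoter annotations appear to be backbone remnants.
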