Features (pLannotate 1.2.2; 16 found; start..end, strand, type, name):
    121..213     +  CDS            lacI (fragment): lac repressor; lacI; The lac repressor binds to the lac operator to inhibit transcription in E. coli. This inhibition can be relieved by adding lactose or isopropyl-β-D-thiogalactopyranoside (IPTG).
    268..295     -  terminator     rrnB T2 terminator: transcription terminator T2 from the E. coli rrnB gene
    427..470     +  terminator     rrnB T1 terminator: Escherichia coli rrnB; transcription terminator T1 from the E. coli rrnB gene
    517..553     -  CDS            lacZα (fragment): LacZα fragment of β-galactosidase; lacZ fragment
    569..665     +  protein_bind   attL1: mutant version of attL; recombination site for the Gateway® LR reaction LR Clonase™
    756..1135    +  promoter       OsU3 promoter: Oryza sativa (rice) snRNA U3 promoter
   1153..1176    +  promoter       Pc promoter (fragment): intI1 (promoter lies within the coding sequence); class 1 integron promoter
   1352..1408    +  CDS            GmR (fragment): gentamycin acetyltransferase; aacC1; confers resistance to gentamycin
   1419..2206    +  CDS            SmR (fragment): aminoglycoside adenylyltransferase (Murphy, 1985); aadA; confers resistance to spectinomycin and streptomycin
   2358..2433    +  misc_RNA       gRNA scaffold: guide RNA scaffold for the Streptococcus pyogenes CRISPR/Cas9 system
   2752..2850    -  protein_bind   attL2: mutant version of attL; recombination site for the Gateway® LR reaction LR Clonase™
   2868..2886    -  promoter       T7 promoter: promoter for bacteriophage T7 RNA polymerase
   3076..3099    +  promoter       Pc promoter (fragment): intI1 (promoter lies within the coding sequence); class 1 integron promoter
   3275..3331    +  CDS            GmR (fragment): gentamycin acetyltransferase; aacC1; confers resistance to gentamycin
   3338..4129    +  CDS            SmR: aminoglycoside adenylyltransferase (Murphy, 1985); aadA; confers resistance to spectinomycin and streptomycin
   4222..4810    +  rep_origin     ori: high-copy-number ColE1/pMB1/pBR322/pUC origin of replication
>Addgene plasmid #250279 | pENTR-sfi_OsU3p_gRNA_SpecR_OsU3Ter | addgene full sequence | sequence record 500619 | Addgene NGS Result
CTTTCCTGCGTTATCCCCTGATTCTGTGGATAACCGTATTACCGCCTTTGAGTGAGCTGATACCGCTCGC
CGCAGCCGAACGACCGAGCGCAGCGAGTCAGTGAGCGAGGAAGCGGAAGAGCGCCCAATACGCAAACCGC
CTCTCCCCGCGCGTTGGCCGATTCATTAATGCAGCTGGCACGACAGGTTTCCCGACTGGAAAGCGGGCAG
TGAGCGCAACGCAATTAATACGCGTACCGCTAGCCAGGAAGAGTTTGTAGAAACGCAAAAAGGCCATCCG
TCAGGATGGCCTTCTGCTTAGTTTGATGCCTGGCAGTTTATGGCGGGCGTCCTGCCCGCCACCCTCCGGG
CCGTTGCTTCACAACGTTCAAATCCGCTCCCGGCGGATTTGTCCTACTCAGGAGAGCGTTCACCGACAAA
CAACAGATAAAACGAAAGGCCCAGTCTTCCGACTGAGCCTTTCGTTTTATTTGATGCCTGGCAGTTCCCT
ACTCTCGCGTTAACGCTAGCATGGATGTTTTCCCAGTCACGACGTTGTAAAACGACGGCCAGTCTTAAGC
TCGGGCCCCAAATAATGATTTTATTTTGACTGATAGTGACCTGTTCGTTGCAACAAATTGATGAGCAATG
CTTTTTTATAATGCCAACTTTGTACAAAAAAGCAGAAGGGCCGTCAAGGCCAGGATCCAGTCGAATTCAG
TAATTCATCCAGGTCACCAAGTTCTAGGATTTTCAGAACTGCAACTTATTTTATCAAGGAATCTTTAAAC
ATACGAACAGATCACTTAAAGTTCTTCTGAAGCAACTTAAAGTTATCAGGCATGCATGGATCTTGGAGGA
ATCAGATGTGCAGTCAGGGACCATAGCACAAGACAGGCGTCTTCTACTGGTGCTACCAGCAAATGCTGGA
AGCCGGGAACACTGGGTACGTTGGAAACCACGTGATGTGAAGAAGTAAGATAAACTGTAGGAGAAAAGCA
TTTCGTAGTGGGCCATGAAGCCTTTCAGGACATGTATTGCAGTATGGGCCGGCCCATTACGCAATTGGAC
GACAACAAAGACTAGTATTAGTACCACCTCGGCTATCCACATAGATCAAAGCTGATTTAAAAGAGTTGTG
CAGATGATCCGTGGCGTGAGACCAACCCAGTGGACATAAGCCTGTTCGGTTCGTAAGCTGTAATGCAAGT
AGCGTATGCGCTCACGCAACTGGTCCAGAACCTTGACCGAACGCAGCGGTGGTAACGGCGCAGTGGCGGT
TTTCATGGCTTGTTATGACTGTTTTTTTGGGGTACAGTCTATGCCTCGGGCATCCAAGCAGCAAGCGCGT
TACGCCGTGGGTCGATGTTTGATGTTATGGAGCAGCAACGATGTTACGCAGCAGGGCAGTCGCCCTAAAA
CAAAGTTAAACATCATGGGGGAAGCGGTGATCGCCGAAGTATCGACTCAACTATCAGAGGTAGTTGGCGT
CATCGAGCGCCATCTCGAACCGACGTTGCTGGCCGTACATTTGTACGGCTCCGCAGTGGATGGCGGCCTG
AAGCCACACAGTGATATTGATTTGCTGGTTACGGTGACCGTAAGGCTTGATGAAACAACGCGGCGAGCTT
TGATCAACGACCTTTTGGAAACTTCGGCTTCCCCTGGAGAGAGCGAGATTCTCCGCGCTGTAGAAGTCAC
CATTGTTGTGCACGACGACATCATTCCGTGGCGTTATCCAGCTAAGCGCGAACTGCAATTTGGAGAATGG
CAGCGCAATGACATTCTTGCAGGTATCTTCGAGCCAGCCACGATCGACATTGATCTGGCTATCTTGCTGA
CAAAAGCAAGAGAACATAGCGTTGCCTTGGTAGGTCCAGCGGCGGAGGAACTCTTTGATCCGGTTCCTGA
ACAGGATCTATTTGAGGCGCTAAATGAAACCTTAACGCTATGGAACTCGCCGCCCGACTGGGCTGGCGAT
GAGCGAAATGTAGTGCTTACGTTGTCCCGCATTTGGTACAGCGCAGTAACCGGCAAAATCGCGCCGAAGG
ATGTCGCTGCCGACTGGGCAATGGAGCGCCTGCCGGCCCAGTATCAGCCCGTCATACTTGAAGCTAGACA
GGCTTATCTTGGACAAGAAGAAGATCGCTTGGCCTCGCGCGCAGATCAGTTGGAAGAATTTGTCCACTAC
GTGAAAGGCGAGATCACCAAGGTAGTCGGCAAATAATGTCTAGCTAGAAATTCGTTCAAGCCGACGCCGC
TTCGCGGCGCGGCTTAACTCAAGCGTTAGATGCACTAAGCACATAATTGCTCACAGCCAAACTATCAGGT
CAAGTCTGCTTTTATTATTTTTAAGCGTGCATAATAAGCCGGTCTCGGTTTTAGAGCTAGAAATAGCAAG
TTAAAATAAGGCTAGTCCGTTATCAACTTGAAAAAGTGGCACCGAGTCGGTGCTTTTTTTTTTCGTTTTG
CATTGAGTTTTCTCCGTCGCATGTTTGCAGTTTTATTTTCCGTTTTGCATTGAAATTTCTCCGTCTCATG
TTTGCAGCGTGTTCAAAAAGTACGCAGCTGTATTTCACTTATTTACGGCGCCACATTTTCATGCCGTTTG
TGCCAACTATCCCGAGCTAGTGAATACAGCTTGGCTTCACACAACACTGGTGACCCGCTGACCTGCTCGT
ACCTCGTACCGTCGTACGGCACAGCATTTGGAATTAAAGGGTGTGATCGATACTGCTTGCTGCTCCATGG
GACTCATATGGGCCTCATGGGCCCAGCTTTCTTGTACAAAGTTGGCATTATAAAAAATAATTGCTCATCA
ATTTGTTGCAACGAACAGGTCACTATCAGTCAAAATAAAATCATTATTTGCCATCCAGCTGATATCCCCT
ATAGTGAGTCGTATTACATGGTCATAGCTGTTTCCTGGCAGCTCTGGCCCGTGTCTCAAAATCTCTGATG
TTACATTGCACAAGATAAAAATATATCATCATGCCTCCTCTAGACCAGCCAGGACAGAAATGCCTCGACT
TCGCTGCTACCCAAGGTTGCCGGGTGACGCACACCGTGGAAACGGATGAAGGCACGAACCCAGTGGACAT
AAGCCTGTTCGGTTCGTAAGCTGTAATGCAAGTAGCGTATGCGCTCACGCAACTGGTCCAGAACCTTGAC
CGAACGCAGCGGTGGTAACGGCGCAGTGGCGGTTTTCATGGCTTGTTATGACTGTTTTTTTGGGGTACAG
TCTATGCCTCGGGCATCCAAGCAGCAAGCGCGTTACGCCGTGGGTCGATGTTTGATGTTATGGAGCAGCA
ACGATGTTACGCAGCAGGGCAGTCGCCCTAAAACAAAGTTAAACATTATGAGGGAAGCGGTGATCGCCGA
AGTATCGACTCAACTATCAGAGGTAGTTGGCGTCATCGAGCGCCATCTCGAACCGACGTTGCTGGCCGTA
CATTTGTACGGCTCCGCAGTGGATGGCGGCCTGAAGCCACACAGTGATATTGATTTGCTGGTTACGGTGA
CCGTAAGGCTTGATGAAACAACGCGGCGAGCTTTGATCAACGACCTTTTGGAAACTTCGGCTTCCCCTGG
AGAGAGCGAGATTCTCCGCGCTGTAGAAGTCACCATTGTTGTGCACGACGACATCATTCCGTGGCGTTAT
CCAGCTAAGCGCGAACTGCAATTTGGAGAATGGCAGCGCAATGACATTCTTGCAGGTATCTTCGAGCCAG
CCACGATCGACATTGATCTGGCTATCTTGCTGACAAAAGCAAGAGAACATAGCGTTGCCTTGGTAGGTCC
AGCGGCGGAGGAACTCTTTGATCCGGTTCCTGAACAGGATCTATTTGAGGCGCTAAATGAAACCTTAACG
CTATGGAACTCGCCGCCCGACTGGGCTGGCGATGAGCGAAATGTAGTGCTTACGTTGTCCCGCATTTGGT
ACAGCGCAGTAACCGGCAAAATCGCGCCGAAGGATGTCGCTGCCGACTGGGCAATGGAGCGCCTGCCGGC
CCAGTATCAGCCCGTCATACTTGAAGCTAGACAGGCTTATCTTGGACAAGAAGAAGATCGCTTGGCCTCG
CGCGCAGATCAGTTGGAAGAATTTGTCCACTACGTGAAAGGCGAGATCACCAAGGTAGTCGGCAAATAAC
CCTCGAGCCACCCATGACCAAAATCCCTTAACGTGAGTTACGCGTCGTTCCACTGAGCGTCAGACCCCGT
AGAAAAGATCAAAGGATCTTCTTGAGATCCTTTTTTTCTGCGCGTAATCTGCTGCTTGCAAACAAAAAAA
CCACCGCTACCAGCGGTGGTTTGTTTGCCGGATCAAGAGCTACCAACTCTTTTTCCGAAGGTAACTGGCT
TCAGCAGAGCGCAGATACCAAATACTGTTCTTCTAGTGTAGCCGTAGTTAGGCCACCACTTCAAGAACTC
TGTAGCACCGCCTACATACCTCGCTCTGCTAATCCTGTTACCAGTGGCTGCTGCCAGTGGCGATAAGTCG
TGTCTTACCGGGTTGGACTCAAGACGATAGTTACCGGATAAGGCGCAGCGGTCGGGCTGAACGGGGGGTT
CGTGCACACAGCCCAGCTTGGAGCGAACGACCTACACCGAACTGAGATACCTACAGCGTGAGCTATGAGA
AAGCGCCACGCTTCCCGAAGGGAGAAAGGCGGACAGGTATCCGGTAAGCGGCAGGGTCGGAACAGGAGAG
CGCACGAGGGAGCTTCCAGGGGGAAACGCCTGGTATCTTTATAGTCCTGTCGGGTTTCGCCACCTCTGAC
TTGAGCGTCGATTTTTGTGATGCTCGTCAGGGGGGCGGAGCCTATGGAAAAACGCCAGCAACGCGGCCTT
TTTACGGTTCCTGGCCTTTTGCTGGCCTTTTGCTCACATGTT
